Addgene plasmid #102392: pAM-35s-CIPK5-YFPn-1
Purpose: split YFP. Plant expression of CIPK5-YFPn-1
Depositing lab: Silke Robatzek. Depositing organization: Sainsbury Laboratory, Norwich.
Backbone
  Vector backbone: pAMPAT split-YFP
  Backbone manufacturer: Toulouse
  Vector type: Plant Expression
Growth in bacteria
  Bacterial resistance: Ampicillin, 100 μg/mL
  Growth temperature: 37°C
  Growth strain: DH5alpha
  Copy number: Unknown
Gene/Insert
  Gene/Insert name: CIPK5
  Species: A. thaliana (mustard weed)
  Entrez Gene: CIPK5 (a.k.a. CBL-INTERACTING PROTEIN KINASE 5, CIPK5, SNF1-RELATED PROTEIN KINASE 3.24, SnRK3.24, T30N20.200, T30N20_200)
  Promoter: 35S
  Tag / fusion protein: YFPn (C terminal on backbone)
  Cloning method: Gateway Cloning
Terms and licenses: Academic/Nonprofit Terms; Industry Terms: Not Available to Industry
How to cite: pAM-35s-CIPK5-YFPn-1 was a gift from Silke Robatzek (Addgene plasmid # 102392 ; http://n2t.net/addgene:102392 ; RRID:Addgene_102392)
