[The description below was written by a language model from this plasmid's Addgene catalogue record and pLannotate feature annotations shown in this document.]
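Description:
pAM-35s-CIPK5-YFPn-1 is a plant expression plasmid built on the pAMPAT split-YFP backbone and designed for bimolecular fluorescence complementation (BiFC). It is a T-DNA binary-type vector of about 7.1 kb. A high-copy ColE1/pUC-type origin and an ampicillin resistance gene (β-lactamase under its own promoter) support propagation and selection in E. coli. An incP oriV, accompanied by a small klaC remnant, is a broad-host-range origin of the kind used for maintenance in Agrobacterium. Nopaline-type left and right border repeats delimit the region that would be transferred into plant cells.

Two cassettes lie between the borders. Next to the left border, and in reverse orientation, the bar gene (phosphinothricin acetyltransferase) sits between the NOS promoter and NOS terminator, providing glufosinate/phosphinothricin resistance as a plant selectable marker. The payload cassette is driven by an enhanced CaMV 35S promoter with a duplicated enhancer. This promoter is followed by the Arabidopsis thaliana CIPK5 coding sequence (CBL-interacting protein kinase 5, SnRK3.24), flanked by attB1 and attB2 sites left from Gateway recombination. Downstream of attB2 is the YFPn tag, placed at the C terminus of CIPK5 and annotated as the N-terminal Venus fragment VN155 carrying I152L, a variant described as improved for BiFC. A CaMV polyadenylation signal ends the unit.

The half-fluorophore is not fluorescent on its own. Signal appears only when CIPK5-YFPn is co-expressed with a partner fused to the complementary C-terminal YFP fragment and the two proteins come into close proximity. The construct is therefore suited to testing CIPK5 interactions in plant cells. The record does not name any specific interaction partners.
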