Features (pLannotate 1.2.2; 18 found; start..end, strand, type, name):
     17..605     +  rep_origin     ori: high-copy-number ColE1/pMB1/pBR322/pUC origin of replication
    917..941     +  misc_feature   LB T-DNA repeat: left border repeat from nopaline C58 T-DNA
   1035..1287    -  terminator     NOS terminator: nopaline synthase terminator and poly(A) signal
   1310..1858    -  CDS            bar: PAT_STRHY - Experimental evidence at protein level: Swiss-Prot protein existence level 1. Inactivates phosphinothricin (PPT) by transfer of an acetyl group from acetyl CoA. Can also acetylate demethylphosphinothricin but not PTT or glutamate. This enzyme is an effector of phosphinothricin tripeptide (PTT or bialaphos) resistance. From Streptomyces hygroscopicus. Introduced by genetic manipulation and expressed in glufosinate-tolerant maize by Dekalb Genetics.
   1900..2079    -  promoter       NOS promoter: nopaline synthase promoter
   2222..2892    +  promoter       CaMV 35S promoter (enhanced): cauliflower mosaic virus 35S promoter with a duplicated enhancer region
   2892..2919    -  misc_feature   MCS (fragment): pBluescript multiple cloning site
   2927..2951    +  protein_bind   attB1: mutant version of attB; recombination site for the Gateway® BP reaction BP Clonase™
   2954..4288    +  CDS            CIPK5: CIPK5_ARATH - Also known as PKS19, SnRK3.24. Experimental evidence at protein level: Swiss-Prot protein existence level 1. CIPK serine-threonine protein kinases interact with CBL proteins. Binding of a CBL protein to the regulatory NAF domain of CIPK protein lead to the activation of the kinase in a calcium-dependent manner (By similarity). From Arabidopsis thaliana (Mouse-ear cress).
   4290..4314    -  protein_bind   attB2: mutant version of attB; recombination site for the Gateway® BP reaction BP Clonase™
   4322..4777    +  CDS            VN155(I152L): improved N-terminal fragment of mVenus for use in bimolecular fluorescence complementation (BiFC) (Kodama and Hu, 2010)
   4844..5003    +  polyA_signal   CaMV poly(A) signal (fragment): cauliflower mosaic virus polyadenylation signal
   5010..5030    -  misc_feature   MCS (fragment): pBluescript multiple cloning site
   5078..5102    +  misc_feature   RB T-DNA repeat: right border repeat from nopaline C58 T-DNA
   5322..5853    +  rep_origin     oriV: incP origin of replication
   5917..5994    +  CDS            klaC (fragment): KLAC_ECOLX - Also known as telB. Protein predicted: Swiss-Prot protein existence level 4. Belongs to the kla operon, which is associated with cryptic tellurite resistance, and IncW plasmid fertility inhibition. From Escherichia coli.
   5996..6087    +  promoter       AmpR promoter: bla
   6088..6948    +  CDS            AmpR: β-lactamase; bla; confers resistance to ampicillin, carbenicillin, and related antibiotics
>Addgene plasmid #102392 | pAM-35s-CIPK5-YFPn-1 | addgene full sequence | sequence record 196617 | Addgene NGS Result
AGATCAAAGGATCTTCTTGAGATCCTTTTTTTCTGCGCGTAATCTGCTGCTTGCAAACAAAAAAACCACC
GCTACCAGCGGTGGTTTGTTTGCCGGATCAAGAGCTACCAACTCTTTTTCCGAAGGTAACTGGCTTCAGC
AGAGCGCAGATACCAAATACTGTTCTTCTAGTGTAGCCGTAGTTAGGCCACCACTTCAAGAACTCTGTAG
CACCGCCTACATACCTCGCTCTGCTAATCCTGTTACCAGTGGCTGCTGCCAGTGGCGATAAGTCGTGTCT
TACCGGGTTGGACTCAAGACGATAGTTACCGGATAAGGCGCAGCGGTCGGGCTGAACGGGGGGTTCGTGC
ACACAGCCCAGCTTGGAGCGAACGACCTACACCGAACTGAGATACCTACAGCGTGAGCTATGAGAAAGCG
CCACGCTTCCCGAAGGGAGAAAGGCGGACAGGTATCCGGTAAGCGGCAGGGTCGGAACAGGAGAGCGCAC
GAGGGAGCTTCCAGGGGGAAACGCCTGGTATCTTTATAGTCCTGTCGGGTTTCGCCACCTCTGACTTGAG
CGTCGATTTTTGTGATGCTCGTCAGGGGGGCGGAGCCTATGGAAAAACGCCAGCAACGCGGCCTTTTTAC
GGTTCCTGGCCTTTTGCTGGCCTTTTGCTCACATGGACTCTAGCTAGAGGATCACAGGCAGCAACGCTCT
GTCATCGTTACAATCAACATGCTACCCTCCGCGAGATCATCCGTGTTTCAAACCCGGCAGCTTAGTTGCC
GTTCTTCCGAATAGCATCGGTAACATGAGCAAAGTCTGCCGCCTTACAACGGCTCTCCCGCTGACGCCGT
CCCGGACTGATGGGCTGCCTGTATCGAGTGGTGATTTTGTGCCGAGCTGCCGGTCGGGGAGCTGTTGGCT
GGCTGGTGGCAGGATATATTGTGGTGTAAACAAATTGACGCTTAGACAACTTAATAACACATTGCGGACG
TTTTTAATGATCGAATACTAACGTCTCTACCAGATATCAGCTTGCATGCCGGTCGATCTAGTAACATAGA
TGACACCGCGCGCGATAATTTATCCTAGTTTGCGCGCTATATTTTGTTTTCTATCGCGTATTAAATGTAT
AATTGCGGGACTCTAATCATAAAAACCCATCTCATAAATAACGTCATGCATTACATGTTAATTATTACAT
GCTTAACGTAATTCAACAGAAATTATATGATAATCATCGCAAGACCGGCAACAGGATTCAATCTTAAGAA
ACTTTATTGCCAAATGTTTGAACGATCTGCTTGACTCTAGGGGTCATCAGATTTCGGTGACGGGCAGGAC
CGGACGGGGCGGCACCGGCAGGCTGAAGTCCAGCTGCCAGAAACCCACGTCATGCCAGTTCCCGTGCTTG
AAGCCGGCCGCCCGCAGCATGCCGCGGGGGGCATATCCGAGCGCCTCGTGCATGCGCACGCTCGGGTCGT
TGGGCAGCCCGATGACAGCGACCACGCTCTTGAAGCCCTGTGCCTCCAGGGACTTCAGCAGGTGGGTGTA
GAGCGTGGAGCCCAGTCCCGTCCGCTGGTGGCGGGGGGAGACGTACACGGTCGACTCGGCCGTCCAGTCG
TAGGCGTTGCGTGCCTTCCAGGGACCCGCGTAGGCGATGCCGGCGACCTCGCCGTCCACCTCGGCGACGA
GCCAGGGATAGCGCTCCCGCAGACGGACGAGGTCGTCCGTCCACTCCTGCGGTTCCTGCGGCTCGGTACG
GAAGTTGACCGTGCTTGTCTCGATGTAGTGGTTGACGATGGTGCAGACCGCCGGCATGTCCGCCTCGGTG
GCACGGCGGATGTCGGCCGGGCGTCGTTCTGGGCTCATGGTAGATCCCCTCGATCGAGTTGAGAGTGAAT
ATGAGACTCTAATTGGATACCGAGGGGAATTTATGGAACGTCAGTGGAGCATTTTTGACAAGAAATATTT
GCTAGCTGATAGTGACCTTAGGCGACTTTTGAACGCGCAATAATGGTTTCTGACGTATGTGCTTAGCTCA
TTAAACTCCAGAAACCCGCGGCTCAGTGGCTCCTTCAACGTTGCGGTTCTGTCAGTTCCAAACGTAAAAC
GGCTTGTCCCGCGTCATCGGCGGGGGTCATAACGTGACTCCCTTAATTCTCCGCTCATGATCAGATTGTC
GTTTCCCGCCTTCGGTTTGGGCGCGCCCGGTTCAGAAGACCAGAGGGCTATTGAGACTTTTCAACAAAGG
GTAATATCGGGAAACCTCCTCGGATTCCATTGCCCAGCTATCTGTCACTTCATCGAAAGGACAGTAGAAA
AGGAAGATGGCTTCTACAAATGCCATCATTGCGATAAAGGAAAGGCTATCGTTCAAGATGCCTCTACCGA
CAGTGGTCCCAAAGATGGACCCCCACCCACGAGGAACATCGTGGAAAAAGAAGACGTTCCAACCACGTCT
TCAAAGCAAGTGGATTGATGTGATACATGGTGGAGCACGACACTCTCGTCTACTCCAAGAATATCAAAGA
TACAGTCTCAGAAGACCAGAGGGCTATTGAGACTTTTCAACAAAGGGTAATATCGGGAAACCTCCTCGGA
TTCCATTGCCCAGCTATCTGTCACTTCATCGAAAGGACAGTAGAAAAGGAAGATGGCTTCTACAAATGCC
ATCATTGCGATAAAGGAAAGGCTATCGTTCAAGATGCCTCTACCGACAGTGGTCCCAAAGATGGACCCCC
ACCCACGAGGAACATCGTGGAAAAAGAAGACGTTCCAACCACGTCTTCAAAGCAAGTGGATTGATGTGAT
ATCTCCACTGACGTAAGGGATGACGCACAATCCCACTATCCTTCGCAAGACCCTTCCTCTATATAAGGAA
GTTCATTTCATTTGGAGAGGACCTCGAGGTCGACGGTATCGATAAGCTTCCCATCAACAAGTTTGTACAA
AAAAGCAGGCTTGATGGAGGAAGAACGGCGAGTTCTGTTCGGAAAGTACGAGATGGGAAGGTTATTAGGC
AAAGGAACCTTCGCCAAAGTCTATTACGGCAAAGAGATCATCGGCGGCGAGTGCGTCGCAATCAAAGTCA
TCAACAAGGATCAAGTAATGAAGAGACCTGGAATGATGGAACAAATCAAACGCGAGATTTCAATCATGAA
GCTCGTTCGTCATCCCAACATAGTTGAATTGAAAGAAGTCATGGCTACGAAGACCAAGATCTTCTTCGTC
ATGGAGTTCGTTAAAGGCGGCGAGCTTTTCTGCAAAATCTCTAAAGGTAAGTTACACGAAGACGCTGCTC
GTAGATATTTCCAGCAATTGATCTCAGCCGTTGATTATTGCCATAGTAGAGGCGTTTCTCATCGCGATCT
GAAACCTGAGAATCTTCTTTTAGATGAGAATGGAGATTTGAAAATCTCCGATTTCGGATTATCTGCGTTA
CCGGAACAGATTCTTCAAGACGGATTGCTTCATACGCAGTGTGGAACTCCGGCGTATGTTGCGCCGGAGG
TATTAAAGAAGAAAGGATACGACGGCGCGAAAGCTGATATCTGGTCGTGCGGCGTCGTTTTGTATGTTCT
TCTCGCCGGATGTTTGCCGTTTCAAGATGAGAATCTGATGAATATGTATCGGAAGATTTTCAGAGCGGAT
TTTGAATTTCCGCCGTGGTTTTCTCCGGAAGCGAGGAGGTTGATTTCGAAACTCCTCGTTGTAGATCCAG
ATCGACGGATCTCGATTCCGGCGATTATGAGAACGCCTTGGCTCCGGAAAAACTTCACTCCGCCGTTAGC
TTTCAAAATCGACGAACCGATTTGTTCTCAAAGCAGCAAAAACAACGAAGAAGAAGAAGAAGACGGAGAT
TGTGAAAATCAAACAGAGCCGATATCGCCGAAATTCTTCAACGCTTTCGAATTCATATCCTCGATGTCTT
CCGGATTTGACTTATCGAGCTTGTTCGAGAGCAAGAGGAAAGTGCAATCGGTGTTTACGTCACGGTCGTC
GGCGACGGAGGTAATGGAGAAGATAGAAACGGTTACGAAGGAGATGAACATGAAAGTGAAGAGAACGAAG
GATTTTAAAGTGAAGATGGAAGGGAAAACGGAAGGGAGAAAAGGACGGTTGTCGATGACGGCGGAAGTGT
TTGAAGTAGCGCCGGAGATATCGGTGGTGGAGTTTTGCAAATCGGCGGGAGATACTTTGGAGTACGATAG
GTTATACGAAGAAGAAGTACGGCCGGCGTTAAACGACATCGTCTGGTCATGGCACGGTGATAATAATAAC
ACTTCTTCCGAGGATTGTTACCCAGCTTTCTTGTACAAAGTGGTTGATGGGATGGTGAGCAAGGGCGAGG
AGCTGTTCACCGGGGTGGTGCCCATCCTGGTCGAGCTGGACGGCGACGTAAACGGCCACAAGTTCAGCGT
GTCCGGCGAGGGCGAGGGCGATGCCACCTACGGCAAGCTGACCCTGAAGCTGATCTGCACCACCGGCAAG
CTGCCCGTGCCCTGGCCCACCCTCGTGACCACCCTGGGCTACGGCCTGCAGTGCTTCGCCCGCTACCCCG
ACCACATGAAGCAGCACGACTTCTTCAAGTCCGCCATGCCCGAAGGCTACGTCCAGGAGCGCACCATCTT
CTTCAAGGACGACGGCAACTACAAGACCCGCGCCGAGGTGAAGTTCGAGGGCGACACCCTGGTGAACCGC
ATCGAGCTGAAGGGCATCGACTTCAAGGAGGACGGCAACATCCTGGGGCACAAGCTGGAGTACAACTACA
ACAGCCACAACGTCTATATCATGGCCTAATCTAGAGTCCGCAAAAATCACCAGTCTCTCTCTACAAATCT
ATCTCTCTCTATTTTTCTCCAGAATAATGTGTGAGTAGTTCCCAGATAAGGGAATTAGGGTTCTTATAGG
GTTTCGCTCATGTGTTGAGCATATAAGAAACCCTTAGTATGTATTTGTATTTGTAAAATACTTCTATCAA
TAAAATTTCTAATTCCTAAAACCAAAATCCAGTGACCGGGCGGCCGCCACCGCGGTGGAGGGGGATCAGA
TTGTCGTTTCCCGCCTTCAGTTTAAACTATCAGTGTTTGACAGGATATATTGGCGGGTAAACCTAAGAGA
AAAGAGCGTTTATTAGAATAATCGGATATTTAAAAGGGCGTGAAAAGGTTTATCCGTTCGTCCATTTGTA
TGTGTACATCACCGACGAGCAAGGCAAGACCGAGCGCCTTTCCGACGCTCACCGGGCTGGTTGCCCTCGC
CGCTGGGCTGGCGGCCGTCTATGGCCCTGCAAACGCGCCAGAAACGCCGTCGAAGCCGTGTGCGAGACAC
CGGCCGCCGGCGTTGTGGATACCTCGCGGAAAACTTGGCCCTCACTGACAGATGAGGGGCGGACGTTGAC
ACTTGAGGGGCCGACTCACCCGGCGCGGCGTTGACAGATGAGGGGCAGGCTCGATTTCGGCCGGCGACGT
GGAGCTGGCCAGCCTCGCAAATCGGCGAAAACGCCTGATTTTACGCGAGTTTCCCACAGATGATGTGGAC
AAGCCTGGGGATAAGTGCCCTGCGGTATTGACACTTGAGGGGCGCGACTACTGACAGATGAGGGGCGCGA
TCCTTGACACTTGAGGGGCAGAGTGCTGACAGATGAGGGGCGCACCTATTGACATTTGAGGGGCTGTCCA
CAGGCAGAAAATCCAGCATTTGCAAGGGTTTCCGCCCGTTTTTCGGCCACCGCTAACCTGTCTTTTAACC
TGCTTTTAAACCAATATTTATAAACCTTGTTTTTAACCAGGGCTGCGCCCTGTGCGCGTGACCGCGCACG
CCGAAGGGGGGTGCCCCCCCTTCTCGAACCCTCCCGGCCCGCTAACGCGGGCCTCCCATCCCCCCAGGGG
CTGCGCCCCTCGGCCGCGAACGGCCTCACCCCAAAAATGGCAGCGCTGGCAGTCCTTGCCATTGCCGGGA
TCGGGGCAGTAACGGGATGGGCGATCAGCCCGAAAGCTACCCCTATTTGTTTATTTTTCTAAATACATTC
AAATATGTATCCGCTCATGAGACAATAACCCTGATAAATGCTTCAATAATATTGAAAAAGGAAGAGTATG
AGTATTCAACATTTCCGTGTCGCCCTTATTCCCTTTTTTGCGGCATTTTGCCTTCCTGTTTTTGCTCACC
CAGAAACGCTGGTGAAAGTAAAAGATGCTGAAGATCAGTTGGGTGCACGAGTGGGTTACATCGAACTGGA
TCTCAACAGCGGTAAGATCCTTGAGAGTTTTCGCCCCGAAGAACGTTTTCCAATGATGAGCACTTTTAAA
GTTCTGCTATGTGGCGCGGTATTATCCCGTATTGACGCCGGGCAAGAGCAACTCGGTCGCCGCATACACT
ATTCTCAGAATGACTTGGTTGAGTACTCACCAGTCACAGAAAAGCATCTTACGGATGGCATGACAGTAAG
AGAATTATGCAGTGCTGCCATAACCATGAGTGATAACACTGCGGCCAACTTACTTCTGACAACGATCGGA
GGACCGAAGGAGCTAACCGCTTTTTTGCACAACATGGGGGATCATGTAACTCGCCTTGATCGTTGGGAAC
CGGAGCTGAATGAAGCCATACCAAACGACGAGCGTGACACCACGATGCCTGTAGCAATGGCAACAACGTT
GCGCAAACTATTAACTGGCGAACTACTTACTCTAGCTTCCCGGCAACAATTAATAGACTGGATGGAGGCG
GATAAAGTTGCAGGACCACTTCTGCGCTCGGCCCTTCCGGCTGGCTGGTTTATTGCTGATAAATCTGGAG
CCGGTGAGCGTGGGTCTCGCGGTATCATTGCAGCACTGGGGCCAGATGGTAAGCCCTCCCGTATCGTAGT
TATCTACACGACGGGGAGTCAGGCAACTATGGATGAACGAAATAGACAGATCGCTGAGATAGGTGCCTCA
CTGATTAAGCATTGGTAACTGTCAGACCAAGTTTACTCATATATACTTTAGATTGATTTAAAACTTCATT
TTTAATTTAAAAGGATCTAGGTGAAGATCCTTTTTGATAATCTCATGACCAAAATCCCTTAACGTGAGTT
TTCGTTCCACTGAGCGTCAGACCCCGTAGAAA
